>Addgene plasmid #194651 | pABE8e-NG-403Q-Nterm-AAV | addgene full sequence | sequence record 385203 | Addgene NGS Result
CCACTCCCTCTCTGCGCGCTCGCTCGCTCACTGAGGCCGGGCGACCAAAGGTCGCCCGACGCCCGGGCTT
TGCCCGGGCGGCCTCAGTGAGCGAGCGAGCGCGCAGCCTTAATTAACCTAATTCACTGGCCGTCGTTTTA
CAACGTCGTGACTGGGAAAACCCTGGCGTTACCCAACTTAATCGCCTTGCAGCACATCCCCCTTTCGCCA
GCTGGCGTAATAGCGAAGAGGCCCGCACCGATCGCCCTTCCCAACAGTTGCGCAGCCTGAATGGCGAATG
GG
[124 nt withheld, positions 283-406]
C
[91 nt withheld, positions 408-498]
A
[49 nt withheld, positions 500-548]
CCTTTGACGTTGGAGTCCACGTTCTTT
[37 nt withheld, positions 576-612]
ACCCTATCTCGGTCTATTCTTTTGATTTATAAGGGATTTTGCCGATTTCGGCCTATTGGTTAAAAAATGA
GCTGATTTAACAAAAATTTAACGCGAATTTTAACAAAATATTAACGCTTACAATTTAGGTGGCACTTTTC
GGGGAAATGTGCGCGGAACCCCTATTTGTTTATTTTTCTAAATACATTCAAATATGTATCCGCTCATGAG
ACAATAACCCTGATAAATGCTTCAATAATATTGAAAAAGGAAGAGTATGAGTATTCAACATTTCCGTGTC
GCCCTTATTCCCTTTTTTGCGGCATTTTGCCTTCCTGTTTTTGCTCACCCAGAAACGCTGGTGAAAGTAA
AAGATGCTGAAGATCAGTTGGGTGCACGAGTGGGTTACATCGAACTGGATCTCAACAGCGGTAAGATCCT
TGAGAGTTTTCGCCCCGAAGAACGTTTTCCAATGATGAGCACTTTTAAAGTTCTGCTATGTGGCGCGGTA
TTATCCCGTATTGACGCCGGGCAAGAGCAACTCGGTCGCCGCATACACTATTCTCAGAATGACTTGGTTG
AGTACTCACCAGTCACAGAAAAGCATCTTACGGATGGCATGACAGTAAGAGAATTATGCAGTGCTGCCAT
AACCATGAGTGATAACACTGCGGCCAACTTACTTCTGACAACGATCGGAGGACCGAAGGAGCTAACCGCT
TTTTTGCACAACATGGGGGATCATGTAACTCGCCTTGATCGTTGGGAACCGGAGCTGAATGAAGCCATAC
CAAACGACGAGCGTGACACCACGATGCCTGTAGCAATGGCAACAACGTTGCGCAAACTATTAACTGGCGA
ACTACTTACTCTAGCTTCCCGGCAACAATTAATAGACTGGATGGAGGCGGATAAAGTTGCAGGACCACTT
CTGCGCTCGGCCCTTCCGGCTGGCTGGTTTATTGCTGATAAATCTGGAGCCGGTGAGCGTGGGTCTCGCG
GTATCATTGCAGCACTGGGGCCAGATGGTAAGCCCTCCCGTATCGTAGTTATCTACACGACGGGGAGTCA
GGCAACTATGGATGAACGAAATAGACAGATCGCTGAGATAGGTGCCTCACTGATTAAGCATTGGTAACTG
TCAGACCAAGTTTACTCATATATACTTTAGATTGATTTAAAACTTCATTTTTAATTTAAAAGGATCTAGG
TGAAGATCCTTTTTGATAATCTCATGACCAAAATCCCTTAACGTGAGTTTTCGTTCCACTGAGCGTCAGA
CCCCGTAGAAAAGATCAAAGGATCTTCTTGAGATCCTTTTTTTCTGCGCGTAATCTGCTGCTTGCAAACA
AAAAAACCACCGCTACCAGCGGTGGTTTGTTTGCCGGATCAAGAGCTACCAACTCTTTTTCCGAAGGTAA
CTGGCTTCAGCAGAGCGCAGATACCAAATACTGTTCTTCTAGTGTAGCCGTAGTTAGGCCACCACTTCAA
GAACTCTGTAGCACCGCCTACATACCTCGCTCTGCTAATCCTGTTACCAGTGGCTGCTGCCAGTGGCGAT
AAGTCGTGTCTTACCGGGTTGGACTCAAGACGATAGTTACCGGATAAGGCGCAGCGGTCGGGCTGAACGG
GGGGTTCGTGCACACAGCCCAGCTTGGAGCGAACGACCTACACCGAACTGAGATACCTACAGCGTGAGCT
ATGAGAAAGCGCCACGCTTCCCGAAGGGAGAAAGGCGGACAGGTATCCGGTAAGCGGCAGGGTCGGAACA
GGAGAGCGCACGAGGGAGCTTCCAGGGGGAAACGCCTGGTATCTTTATAGTCCTGTCGGGTTTCGCCACC
TCTGACTTGAGCGTCGATTTTTGTGATGCTCGTCAGGGGGGCGGAGCCTATGGAAAAACGCCAGCAACGC
GGCCTTTTTACGGTTCCTGGCCTTTTGCTGGCCTTTTGCTCACATGTTCTTTCCTGCGTTATCCCCTGAT
TCTGTGGATAACCGTATTACCGCCTTTGAGTGAGCTGATACCGCTCGCCGCAGCCGAACGACCGAGCGCA
GCGAGTCAGTGAGCGAGGAAGCGGAAGAGCGCCCAATACGCAAACCGCCTCTCCCCGCGCGTTGGCCGAT
TCATTAATGCAGCTGGCACGACAGGTTTCCCGACTGGAAAGCGGGCAGTGAGCGCAACGCAATTAATGTG
AGTTAGCTCACTCATTAGGCACCCCAGGCTTTACACTTTATGCTTCCGGCTCGTATGTTGTGTGGAATTG
TGAGCGGATAACAATTTCACACAGGAAACAGCTATGACCATGATTACGCCAGATTTAATTAAGGCTGCGC
GCTCGCTCGCTCACTGAGGCCGCCCGGGCAAAGCCCGGGCGTCGGGCGACCTTTGGTCGCCCGGCCTCAG
TGAGCGAGCGAGCGCGCAGAGAGGGAGTGGCCAACTCCATCACTAGGGGTTCCTGCGGCCTCTAGACGGG
CCCCCCCTCGAGGTCGGGATAAAAGCAGTCTGGGCTTTCACATGACAGCATCTGGGGCTGCGGCAGAGGG
TCGGGTCCGAAGCGCTGCCTTATCAGCGTCCCCAGCCCTGGGAGGTGACAGCTGGCTGGCTTGTGTCAGC
CCCTCGGGCACTCACGTATCTCCGTCCGACGGGTTTAAAATAGCAAAACTCTGAGGCCACACAATAGCTT
GGGCTTATATGGGCTCCTGTGGGGGAAGGGGGAGCACGGAGGGGGCCGGGGCCGCTGCTGCCAAAATAGC
AGCTCACAAGTGTTGCATTCCTCTCTGGGCGCCGGGCACATTCCTGCTGGCTCTGCCCGCCCCGGGGTGG
GCGCCGGGGGGACCTTAAAGCCTCTGCCCCCCAAGGAGCCCTTCCCAGACAGCCGCCGGCACCCACCGCT
CCGTGGGACGATCCCCGAAGCTCTAGAGCTTTATTGCGGTAGTTTATCACAGTTAAATTGCTAACGCAGT
CAGTGCTTCTGACACAACAGTCTCGAACTTAAGCTGCAGAAGTTGGTCGTGAGGCACTGGGCAGGTAAGT
ATCAAGGTTACAAGACAGGTTTAAGGAGACCAATAGAAACTGGGCTTGTCGAGACAGAGAAGACTCTTGC
GTTTCTGATAGGCACCTATTGGTCTTACTGACATCCACTTTGCCTTTCTCTCCACAGGTGTCCACTCCCA
GTTCAATTACAGCTCTTAAGGCTAGAGTACTTAATACGACTCACTATAGGCTAGCCTCGAGAATTCACGC
GGGACCGGTGCCACCATGAAACGGACAGCCGACGGAAGCGAGTTCGAGTCACCAAAGAAGAAGCGGAAAG
TCTCTGAGGTGGAGTTTTCCCACGAGTACTGGATGAGACATGCCCTGACCCTGGCCAAGAGGGCACGGGA
TGAGAGGGAGGTGCCTGTGGGAGCCGTGCTGGTGCTGAACAATAGAGTGATCGGCGAGGGCTGGAACAGA
GCCATCGGCCTGCACGACCCAACAGCCCATGCCGAAATTATGGCCCTGAGACAGGGCGGCCTGGTCATGC
AGAACTACAGACTGATTGACGCCACCCTGTACGTGACATTCGAGCCTTGCGTGATGTGCGCCGGCGCCAT
GATCCACTCTAGGATCGGCCGCGTGGTGTTTGGCGTGAGGAACTCAAAAAGAGGCGCCGCAGGCTCCCTG
ATGAACGTGCTGAACTACCCCGGCATGAATCACCGCGTCGAAATTACCGAGGGAATCCTGGCAGATGAAT
GTGCCGCCCTGCTGTGCGATTTCTATCGGATGCCTAGACAGGTGTTCAATGCTCAGAAGAAGGCCCAGAG
CTCCATCAACTCCGGAGGATCTAGCGGAGGCTCCTCTGGCTCTGAGACACCTGGCACAAGCGAGAGCGCA
ACACCTGAAAGCAGCGGGGGCAGCAGCGGGGGGTCAGACAAGAAGTACAGCATCGGCCTGGCCATCGGCA
CCAACTCTGTGGGCTGGGCCGTGATCACCGACGAGTACAAGGTGCCCAGCAAGAAATTCAAGGTGCTGGG
CAACACCGACCGGCACAGCATCAAGAAGAACCTGATCGGAGCCCTGCTGTTCGACAGCGGCGAAACAGCC
GAGGCCACCCGGCTGAAGAGAACCGCCAGAAGAAGATACACCAGACGGAAGAACCGGATCTGCTATCTGC
AAGAGATCTTCAGCAACGAGATGGCCAAGGTGGACGACAGCTTCTTCCACAGACTGGAAGAGTCCTTCCT
GGTGGAAGAGGATAAGAAGCACGAGCGGCACCCCATCTTCGGCAACATCGTGGACGAGGTGGCCTACCAC
GAGAAGTACCCCACCATCTACCACCTGAGAAAGAAACTGGTGGACAGCACCGACAAGGCCGACCTGCGGC
TGATCTATCTGGCCCTGGCCCACATGATCAAGTTCCGGGGCCACTTCCTGATCGAGGGCGACCTGAACCC
CGACAACAGCGACGTGGACAAGCTGTTCATCCAGCTGGTGCAGACCTACAACCAGCTGTTCGAGGAAAAC
CCCATCAACGCCAGCGGCGTGGACGCCAAGGCCATCCTGTCTGCCAGACTGAGCAAGAGCAGACGGCTGG
AAAATCTGATCGCCCAGCTGCCCGGCGAGAAGAAGAATGGCCTGTTCGGAAACCTGATTGCCCTGAGCCT
GGGCCTGACCCCCAACTTCAAGAGCAACTTCGACCTGGCCGAGGATGCCAAACTGCAGCTGAGCAAGGAC
ACCTACGACGACGACCTGGACAACCTGCTGGCCCAGATCGGCGACCAGTACGCCGACCTGTTTCTGGCCG
CCAAGAACCTGTCCGACGCCATCCTGCTGAGCGACATCCTGAGAGTGAACACCGAGATCACCAAGGCCCC
CCTGAGCGCCTCTATGATCAAGAGATACGACGAGCACCACCAGGACCTGACCCTGCTGAAAGCTCTCGTG
CGGCAGCAGCTGCCTGAGAAGTACAAAGAGATTTTCTTCGACCAGAGCAAGAACGGCTACGCCGGCTACA
TTGACGGCGGAGCCAGCCAGGAAGAGTTCTACAAGTTCATCAAGCCCATCCTGGAAAAGATGGACGGCAC
CGAGGAACTGCTCGTGAAGCTGAACAGAGAGGACCTGCTGCGGAAGCAGCGGACCTTCGACAACGGCAGC
ATCCCCCACCAGATCCACCTGGGAGAGCTGCACGCCATTCTGCGGCGGCAGGAAGATTTTTACCCATTCC
TGAAGGACAACCGGGAAAAGATCGAGAAGATCCTGACCTTCCGCATCCCCTACTACGTGGGCCCTCTGGC
CAGGGGAAACAGCAGATTCGCCTGGATGACCAGAAAGAGCGAGGAAACCATCACCCCCTGGAACTTCGAG
GAAGTGGTGGACAAGGGCGCTTCCGCCCAGAGCTTCATCGAGCGGATGACCAACTTCGATAAGAACCTGC
CCAACGAGAAGGTGCTGCCCAAGCACAGCCTGCTGTACGAGTACTTCACCGTGTATAACGAGCTGACCAA
AGTGAAATACGTGACCGAGGGAATGAGAAAGCCCGCCTTCCTGAGCGGCGAGCAGAAAAAGGCCATCGTG
GACCTGCTGTTCAAGACCAACCGGAAAGTGACCGTGAAGCAGCTGAAAGAGGACTACTTCAAGAAAATCG
AGTGCCTGTCCTACGAGACAGAGATCCTGACAGTGGAGTATGGCCTGCTGCCAATCGGCAAGATCGTGGA
GAAGAGGATCGAGTGTACCGTGTACTCTGTGGATAACAATGGCAACATCTATACACAGCCCGTGGCACAG
TGGCACGATAGGGGAGAGCAGGAGGTGTTCGAGTATTGCCTGGAGGACGGCAGCCTGATCAGGGCAACCA
AGGACCACAAGTTCATGACAGTGGATGGCCAGATGCTGCCCATCGACGAGATTTTCGAGCGGGAGCTGGA
CCTGATGAGAGTGGATAACCTGCCTAATAGCGGAGGCAGTAAAAGAACAGCAGACGGGAGTGAGTTTGAG
CCCAAGAAAAAGAGAAAGGTGTAAGATCTGATAATCAACCTCTGGATTACAAAATTTGTGAAAGATTGAC
TGGTATTCTTAACTATGTTGCTCCTTTTACGCTATGTGGATACGCTGCTTTAATGCCTTTGTATCATGCT
ATTGCTTCCCGTATGGCTTTCATTTTCTCCTCCTTGTATAAATCCTGGTTAGTTCTTGCCACGGCGGAAC
TCATCGCCGCCTGCCTTGCCCGCTGCTGGACAGGGGCTCGGCTGTTGGGCACTGACAATTCCGTGGTGCG
ACTGTGCCTTCTAGTTGCCAGCCATCTGTTGTTTGCCCCTCCCCCGTGCCTTCCTTGACCCTGGAAGGTG
CCACTCCCACTGTCCTTTCCTAATAAAATGAGGAAATTGCATCGCATTGTCTGAGTAGGTGTCATTCTAT
TCTGGGGGGTGGGGTGGGGCAGGACAGCAAGGGGGAGGATTGGGAAGACAATAGCAGGCATGCTGGGGAT
GCGGTGGGCTCTATGGCTCGAGAAAAAAAGCACCGACTCGGTGCCACTTTTTCAAGTTGATAACGGACTA
GCCTTATTTTAACTTGCTATTTCTAGCTCTAAAACTTCCCCACCTTCACCTGAGGCGGTGTTTCGTCCTT
TCCACAAGATATATAAAGCCAAGAAATCGAAATACTTTCAAGTTACGGTAAGCATATGATAGTCCATTTT
AAAACATAATTTTAAAACTGCAAACTACCCAAGAAATTATTACTTTCTACGTCACGTATTTTGTACTAAT
ATCTTTGTGTTTACAGTCAAATTAATTCTAATTATCTCTCTAACAGCCTTGTATCGTATATGCAAATATG
AAGGAATCATGGGAAATAGGCCCTCTTCCTGCCCGACCTTGCGGCCGCAGGAACCCCTAGTGATGGAGTT
GG
Features (pLannotate 1.2.2; 23 found; start..end, strand, type, name):
    121..278     +  CDS            lacZα (fragment): LacZα fragment of β-galactosidase; lacZ fragment
    283..711     +  rep_origin     f1 ori (sequence partly withheld): f1 bacteriophage origin of replication; arrow indicates direction of (+) strand synthesis
    764..868     +  promoter       AmpR promoter: bla
    869..1729    +  CDS            AmpR: β-lactamase; bla; confers resistance to ampicillin, carbenicillin, and related antibiotics
   1900..2488    +  rep_origin     ori: high-copy-number ColE1/pMB1/pBR322/pUC origin of replication
   2671..2763    +  CDS            lacI (fragment): lac repressor; lacI; The lac repressor binds to the lac operator to inhibit transcription in E. coli. This inhibition can be relieved by adding lactose or isopropyl-β-D-thiogalactopyranoside (IPTG).
   2776..2797    +  protein_bind   CAP binding site: CAP binding activates transcription in the presence of cAMP. E. coli catabolite activator protein
   2812..2842    +  promoter       lac promoter: promoter for the E. coli lac operon
   2850..2866    +  protein_bind   lac operator: The lac repressor binds to the lac operator to inhibit transcription in E. coli. This inhibition can be relieved by adding lactose or isopropyl-β-D-thiogalactopyranoside (IPTG). lac repressor encoded by lacI
   2916..3046    -  repeat_region  AAV2 ITR (fragment): inverted terminal repeat of adeno-associated virus serotype 2 inverted
   3059..3078    -  misc_feature   MCS (fragment): pBluescript multiple cloning site
   3617..3749    +  intron         chimeric intron: chimera between introns from human β-globin and immunoglobulin heavy chain genes
   3794..3812    +  promoter       T7 promoter: promoter for bacteriophage T7 RNA polymerase
   3905..4396    +  CDS            tadA: TADA_ECOLI - Also known as yfhC. Experimental evidence at protein level: Swiss-Prot protein existence level 1. Catalyzes the deamination of adenosine to inosine at the wobble position 34 of tRNA(Arg2). Essential for cell viability. From Escherichia coli (strain K12).
   4499..6100    +  CDS            dCas9(N): N-terminal portion of catalytically inactive Streptococcus pyogenes dCas9 carrying the D10A mutation (Zetsche et al., 2015)
   6101..6217    +  CDS            dCas9(C) (fragment): C-terminal portion of catalytically inactive Streptococcus pyogenes dCas9 carrying the N863A mutation (Zetsche et al., 2015)
   6215..6514    +  CDS            dnaE-N (fragment): DPO3A_SYNY3 - Experimental evidence at protein level: Swiss-Prot protein existence level 1. DNA polymerase III is a complex, multichain enzyme responsible for most of the replicative synthesis in bacteria. This DNA polymerase also exhibits 3' to 5' exonuclease activity. The alpha chain is the DNA polymerase (By similarity). From Synechocystis sp. (strain PCC 6803 / Kazusa).
   6595..6752    +  misc_feature   WPRE (fragment): woodchuck hepatitis virus posttranscriptional regulatory element
   6758..6840    +  misc_feature   WPRE (fragment): woodchuck hepatitis virus posttranscriptional regulatory element
   6844..7068    +  polyA_signal   bGH poly(A) signal: bovine growth hormone polyadenylation signal
   7082..7157    -  misc_RNA       gRNA scaffold: guide RNA scaffold for the Streptococcus pyogenes CRISPR/Cas9 system
   7187..7427    -  promoter       U6 promoter: RNA polymerase III promoter for human U6 snRNA
   7451..107     +  repeat_region  AAV2 ITR (fragment) (across the origin): inverted terminal repeat of adeno-associated virus serotype 2 inverted
