[The description below was written by a language model from this plasmid's Addgene catalogue record and pLannotate feature annotations shown in this document.]
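Description:
pABE8e-NG-403Q-Nterm-AAV is an AAV genome (transfer) plasmid built on a modified pX601 backbone. It carries the N-terminal half of a split adenine base editor together with a guide RNA intended to correct the R403Q mutation in mice, a model of hypertrophic cardiomyopathy. It is propagated in E. coli using a high-copy ColE1/pUC-type origin with ampicillin selection (AmpR), and the backbone also retains an f1 origin and remnants of the lac region. The catalogue lists a total size of 7,348 bp, whereas the sequenced record is 7,474 nt.

Between the two AAV2 inverted terminal repeats, which allow the cassette to be packaged into AAV particles, the record states that a TNNT2 (cardiac troponin T) promoter drives expression. This promoter is not itself annotated in the feature table but presumably lies in the unannotated stretch upstream of the chimeric intron. The open reading frame consists of a TadA-derived deaminase (the ABE8e domain), fused to the N-terminal portion of SpCas9-NG, which the annotation software matches to D10A-bearing Cas9 fragments. It ends in an NpuN split-intein half that is detected as a dnaE-N homologue, and bipartite nuclear localisation signals are recorded at both ends of the insert. A truncated WPRE and a bGH polyadenylation signal follow. A human U6 promoter on the opposite strand drives the sgRNA with an S. pyogenes scaffold.

Because a full-length base editor exceeds AAV packaging capacity, this construct is meant to be co-delivered with a companion C-terminal AAV. Intein-mediated trans-splicing then reconstitutes the complete editor in transduced cells, with the TNNT2 promoter favouring cardiomyocyte expression for in vivo editing.
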