Addgene plasmid #194651: pABE8e-NG-403Q-Nterm-AAV
Purpose: N-terminal AAV genome plasmid encoding ABE8e + sgRNA to correct the R403Q mutation in mice
Depositing lab: David Liu. Depositing organization: Broad Institute. Publication: Efficient in vivo genome editing prevents hypertrophic cardiomyopathy in mice. Reichart D, Newby GA, Wakimoto H, Lun M, Gorham JM, Curran JJ, Raguram A, DeLaughter DM, Conner DA, Marsiglia JDC, Kohli S, Chmatal L, Page DC, Zabaleta N, Vandenberghe L, Liu DR, Seidman JG, Seidman C. Nat Med. 2023 Feb;29(2):412-421. doi: 10.1038/s41591-022-02190-7. Epub 2023 Feb 16. PubMed 36797483.
Backbone
  Vector backbone: modified pX601
  Backbone size w/o insert (bp): 4735
  Total vector size (bp): 7348
  Vector type: AAV
Growth in bacteria
  Bacterial resistance: Ampicillin, 100 μg/mL
  Growth temperature: 37°C
  Growth strain: NEB Stable
  Copy number: Unknown
Gene/Insert
  Gene/Insert name: ABE8e-NG N-term (alt names: ABE8e-SpCas9-NG; ABE8e)
  Species: Synthetic
  Insert size (bp): 2739
  Promoter: TNNT2
  Tag / fusion protein: BPNLS (N terminal on insert); BPNLS (C terminal on insert); NpuN spilt intein (C terminal on insert)
  Cloning method: Gibson Cloning
  Sequencing primers: 5′ TAGGCTAGCCTCGAGAATTCAC; 3′ GGCACAGTCGCACCACGGAATTGTCAGTGCC
Terms and licenses: Academic/Nonprofit Terms; Industry Terms: Not Available to Industry
How to cite: pABE8e-NG-403Q-Nterm-AAV was a gift from David Liu (Addgene plasmid # 194651 ; http://n2t.net/addgene:194651 ; RRID:Addgene_194651)
